Addgene plasmid #19419: BacPAK Flag-Adrm1
Depositing lab: Joan Conaway & Ronald Conaway. Depositing organization: Stowers Institute for Medical Research. Publication: Proteasome recruitment and activation of the Uch37 deubiquitinating enzyme by Adrm1. Yao T, Song L, Xu W, DeMartino GN, Florens L, Swanson SK, Washburn MP, Conaway RC, Conaway JW, Cohen RE. Nat Cell Biol. 2006 Sep . 8(9):994-1002. 10.1038/ncb1460 PubMed 16906146.
Backbone
  Vector backbone: BacPAK8
  Backbone manufacturer: Clontech
  Backbone size w/o insert (bp): 5400
  Vector type: Insect Expression
Growth in bacteria
  Bacterial resistance: Ampicillin, 100 μg/mL
  Growth temperature: 37°C
  Growth strain: DH5alpha
  Copy number: Unknown
Gene/Insert
  Gene/Insert name: adhesion regulating molecule 1 (alt names: Adrm1; hRpn13; Arm1)
  Species: H. sapiens (human)
  Insert size (bp): 1300
  GenBank ID: Adrm1
  Entrez Gene: ADRM1 (a.k.a. ARM-1, ARM1, GP110, PSMD16)
  Tag / fusion protein: His (N terminal on backbone); Flag (N terminal on backbone)
  Cloning method: Restriction Enzyme; 5′ cloning site XhoI (not destroyed); 3′ cloning site KpnI (not destroyed)
  Sequencing primers: 5′ Bac1; 3′ Bac2
Terms and licenses: Academic/Nonprofit Terms; Industry Terms: Not Available to Industry
How to cite: BacPAK Flag-Adrm1 was a gift from Joan Conaway & Ronald Conaway (Addgene plasmid # 19419 ; http://n2t.net/addgene:19419 ; RRID:Addgene_19419)
