[The description below was written by a language model from this plasmid's Addgene catalogue record.]
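Description:
BacPAK Flag-Adrm1 is an insect-cell expression construct built on the BacPAK8 backbone (about 5.4 kb without insert), a baculovirus transfer vector. Plasmids of this type are not expressed directly. They are usually co-introduced into insect cells with baculoviral DNA so that the expression cassette recombines into the viral genome, and the resulting recombinant virus then drives protein production in infected cells. In bacteria the plasmid is propagated under ampicillin selection; the copy number is listed as unknown. No feature table accompanies the entry, so the promoter, replication origin and flanking viral homology regions are not stated. BacPAK8-type vectors generally rely on the strong, very late polyhedrin promoter, but this is not confirmed here.

The payload is the human ADRM1 coding sequence (adhesion regulating molecule 1, also called hRpn13, ARM1, GP110 or PSMD16), an insert of roughly 1.3 kb cloned between XhoI and KpnI sites, both of which are retained. The protein carries N-terminal His and Flag tags, recorded as being contributed by the backbone, which suggests a modified version of the commercial vector. These tags allow metal-affinity and anti-Flag purification or detection.

The associated publication concerns recruitment of the deubiquitinating enzyme Uch37 to the proteasome and its activation by Adrm1. This fits use of the construct to produce tagged recombinant Adrm1 in baculovirus-infected insect cells for biochemical work such as binding and enzyme-activation assays, although the record does not spell out the specific application.
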