>Addgene plasmid #19419 | BacPAK Flag-Adrm1 | addgene partial sequence | sequence record 25525 | 19419 with polyhedrin-fwd
TGTTTNGTACAGTTTTGTATAAAAAAACCTATAAATACCATGGGTCATCATCATCACCATCACGGGTCGA
CAAGCTTGGATCCCTGCAGGCCTATGCCAGACTACAAGGACGATGATGACAAGCTCGAGATGACGACCTC
AGGCGCGCTCTTTCCAAGCCTGGTGCCAGGCTCTCGGGGCGCCTCCAACAAGTACTTGGTGGAGTTTCGG
GCGGGAAAGATGTCCCTGAAGGGGACCACCGTGACTCCGGATAAGCGGAAAGGGCTGGTGTACATTCAGC
AGACGGACGACTCGCTTATTCACTTCTGCTGGAAGGACAGGACGTCCGGGAACGTGGAAGACGACTTGAT
CATCTTCCCTGACGACTGTGAGTTCAAGCGGGTGCCGCAGTGCCCCAGCGGGAGGGTCTACGTGCTGAAG
TTCAAGGCAGGGTCCAAGCGGCTTTTCTTCTGGATGCAGGAACCCAAGACAGACCAGGATGAGGAGCATT
GCCGGAAAGTCAACGAGTATCTGAACAACCCCCCGATGCCTGGGGCACTGGGGGCCAGCGGAAGCAGCGG
CCACGAACTCTCTGCGCTAGGCGGTGAGGGTGGCCTGCAGAGCCTGCTGGGAAACATGAGCCACAGCCAG
CTCATGCAGCTCATCGGACCAGCCGGCCTCGGAGGACTGGGTGGGCTGGGGGCCCTGACTGGACCTGGCC
TGGCCAGTTTACTGGGGGAGCAGTGGGCCTCCAGGGAGCAGTCCCCG
